Addgene plasmid #121518: pGAD-Atg17(∆129-177)
Purpose: For Yeast-two-hybrid analysis
Depositing lab: Daniel Klionsky. Depositing organization: University of Michigan. Publication: The Atg17-Atg31-Atg29 Complex Coordinates with Atg11 to Recruit the Vam7 SNARE and Mediate Autophagosome-Vacuole Fusion. Liu X, Mao K, Yu AYH, Omairi-Nasser A, Austin J 2nd, Glick BS, Yip CK, Klionsky DJ. Curr Biol. 2016 Jan 25;26(2):150-160. doi: 10.1016/j.cub.2015.11.054. Epub 2016 Jan 7. PubMed 26774783.
Backbone
  Vector backbone: pGAD-c1
  Vector type: Yeast Expression
  Selectable markers: LEU2
Growth in bacteria
  Bacterial resistance: Ampicillin, 100 μg/mL
  Growth temperature: 37°C
  Growth strain: DH5alpha
  Copy number: Unknown
Gene/Insert
  Gene/Insert name: ATG17
  Species: S. cerevisiae (budding yeast)
  Mutation: deleted amino acids 129-177
Terms and licenses: Academic/Nonprofit Terms; Industry Terms: Not Available to Industry
How to cite: pGAD-Atg17(∆129-177) was a gift from Daniel Klionsky (Addgene plasmid # 121518 ; http://n2t.net/addgene:121518 ; RRID:Addgene_121518)
