[The description below was written by a language model from this plasmid's Addgene catalogue record and pLannotate feature annotations shown in this document.]
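Description:
pGAD-Atg17(∆129-177) is a yeast two-hybrid "prey" plasmid built on the pGAD-c1 backbone, an E. coli–yeast shuttle vector of about 7.8 kb. In bacteria it replicates from a high-copy ColE1/pUC-type origin and is selected through the β-lactamase (AmpR) gene. In Saccharomyces cerevisiae it is maintained episomally at multiple copies by the 2μ origin and selected by complementation of leucine auxotrophy with the LEU2 marker, which is driven by its own promoter. Small remnants of lac regulatory sequence, lacI, rop and the pBR322 bom region are also annotated; these are backbone leftovers with no evident role in the assay.

The expression cassette is driven by the S. cerevisiae ADH1 promoter, which spans the numbering origin of the circular sequence, and ends at the ADH1 terminator, preceded by a short residual piece of ADH1 coding sequence. It encodes an SV40 large T antigen nuclear localization signal followed by the GAL4 transcriptional activation domain, with budding yeast ATG17 placed downstream on the same strand, the arrangement expected for an N-terminal activation-domain fusion. Atg17 is an autophagy scaffold protein that acts with Atg13, Atg29 and Atg31 to organize the pre-autophagosomal structure and to regulate Atg1 kinase. This version carries an internal deletion of amino acids 129–177, consistent with the insert being annotated as a partial match.

The recorded purpose is yeast two-hybrid analysis. Paired with a GAL4 DNA-binding-domain bait in a reporter strain, reporter activation indicates interaction, so a deletion mutant of this kind would allow testing whether residues 129–177 are needed for binding to a given partner. The record does not name the partners tested.
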