Features (pLannotate 1.2.2; 18 found; start..end, strand, type, name):
    436..455     +  CDS            SV40 NLS (fragment): nuclear localization signal of SV40 (simian virus 40) large T antigen
    472..813     +  CDS            GAL4 activation domain: activation domain of the GAL4 transcriptional activator; Saccharomyces cerevisiae GAL4 (truncated)
    841..1941    +  CDS            ATG17 (fragment): ATG17_YEAST - Also known as APG17. Experimental evidence at protein level: Swiss-Prot protein existence level 1. Autophagy-specific protein that functions with ATG13, ATG29, and CIS1/ATG31 in response to autophagy-inducing signals as a scaffold to recruit other ATG proteins to organize pre-autophagosomal structure (PAS) formation. Modulates the timing and magnitude of the autophagy response, such as the size of the sequestering vesicles, through interacting with and regulating ATG1 kinase activity. Plays particularly a role in pexophagy and nucleophagy. With ATG13, is required for ATG1 activat
   2210..2344    +  CDS            ADH1 (fragment): ADH1_YEAST - Also known as ADC1. Experimental evidence at protein level: Swiss-Prot protein existence level 1. This isozyme preferentially catalyzes the conversion of primary unbranched alcohols to their corresponding aldehydes. Also shows activity toward secondary alcohols. From Saccharomyces cerevisiae (strain ATCC 204508 / S288c) (Baker's yeast).
   2348..2535    +  terminator     ADH1 terminator: S. cerevisiae ADH1; transcription terminator for the S. cerevisiae alcohol dehydrogenase 1 (ADH1) gene
   2656..3750    -  CDS            LEU2: 3-isopropylmalate dehydrogenase, required for leucine biosynthesis; S. cerevisiae LEU2; yeast auxotrophic marker
   3751..4156    -  promoter       LEU2 promoter: S. cerevisiae LEU2
   4222..4238    -  protein_bind   lac operator: The lac repressor binds to the lac operator to inhibit transcription in E. coli. This inhibition can be relieved by adding lactose or isopropyl-β-D-thiogalactopyranoside (IPTG). lac repressor encoded by lacI
   4246..4276    -  promoter       lac promoter: promoter for the E. coli lac operon
   4291..4312    -  protein_bind   CAP binding site: CAP binding activates transcription in the presence of cAMP. E. coli catabolite activator protein
   4325..4417    -  CDS            lacI (fragment): lac repressor; lacI; The lac repressor binds to the lac operator to inhibit transcription in E. coli. This inhibition can be relieved by adding lactose or isopropyl-β-D-thiogalactopyranoside (IPTG).
   4600..5188    -  rep_origin     ori: high-copy-number ColE1/pMB1/pBR322/pUC origin of replication
   5359..6219    -  CDS            AmpR: β-lactamase; bla; confers resistance to ampicillin, carbenicillin, and related antibiotics
   6220..6324    -  promoter       AmpR promoter: bla
   6419..6454    +  CDS            rop (fragment): Rop protein, which maintains plasmids at low copy number; rop
   6556..6605    +  misc_feature   bom (fragment): basis of mobility region from pBR322
   6606..7770    +  rep_origin     2μ ori: yeast 2μ plasmid origin of replication
   7780..390     +  promoter       ADH1 promoter (across the origin): S. cerevisiae ADH1; promoter for alcohol dehydrogenase 1
>Addgene plasmid #121518 | pGAD-Atg17(∆129-177) | addgene full sequence | sequence record 236316 | Addgene NGS Result
TTTTCTTTTTTTTTCTTTTCTCTCTCCCCCGTTGTTGTCTCACCATATCCGCAATGACAAAAAAATGATG
GAAGACACTAAAGGAAAAAATTAACGACAAAGACAGCACCAACAGATGTCGTTGTTCCAGAGCTGATGAG
GGGTATCTCGAAGCACACGAAACTTTTTCCTTCCTTCATTCACGCACACTACTCTCTAATGAGCAACGGT
ATACGGCCTTCCTTCCAGTTACTTGAATTTGAAATAAAAAAAAGTTTGCTGTCTTGCTATCAAGTATAAA
TAGACCTGCAATTATTAATCTTTTGTTTCCTCGTCATTGTTCTCGTTCCCTTTCTTCCTTGTTTCTTTTT
CTGCACAATATTTCAAGCTATACCAAGCATACAATCAACTCCAAGCTTTGCAAAGATGGATAAAGCGGAA
TTAATTCCCGAGCCTCCAAAAAAGAAGAGAAAGGTCGAATTGGGTACCGCCGCCAATTTTAATCAAAGTG
GGAATATTGCTGATAGCTCATTGTCCTTCACTTTCACTAACAGTAGCAACGGTCCGAACCTCATAACAAC
TCAAACAAATTCTCAAGCGCTTTCACAACCAATTGCCTCCTCTAACGTTCATGATAACTTCATGAATAAT
GAAATCACGGCTAGTAAAATTGATGATGGTAATAATTCAAAACCACTGTCACCTGGTTGGACGGACCAAA
CTGCGTATAACGCGTTTGGAATCACTACAGGGATGTTTAATACCACTACAATGGATGATGTATATAACTA
TCTATTCGATGATGAAGATACCCCACCAAACCCAAAAAAAGAGATCGAATTCCCCGGGGGATCCATCGAT
AACGAAGCAGATGTTACAAAATTTGTTAATAATGCCAGGAAAACGCTGACCGATGCTCAACTTTTATGTT
CAAGTGCTAATTTAAGGATTGTAGATATTAAGAAAAAATTGTCATCTTGGCAGTTGAGTATTTCAAAACT
CAATTTTCTAATAGTTGGCTTGAGACAGCAAGGAAAGTTTCTTTACACTATTTTAAAGGAAGGCATTGGG
ACAAAGCTAATCCAGAAACAATGGAATCAAGCTGTCTTAGTGGTCTTAGTTGATGAGATGAAGTACTGGC
AATATGAAATCACTTCTAAAGTACAAAGGTTGGATGGTATAGTAAATGAATTGAGCATATCAGAAAAAGA
TGATACCGATCCCTCTAAACTAGGAGATTACACTCAAAAATTCCAAAGTAAATTTGGTATAGATAACCTG
ATGGAAACAAATGTTGCAGAGCAGTTTAGCAGGGAACTAACGGACCTTGAAAAAGATTTAGCAGAGATAA
TGAATTCATTGACACAGCACTTTGATAAGACATTGCTGTTACAAGATAAAAAAATTGATAACGATGAACG
TGAGGAGCTGTTTAAGGTGGTACAAGGCGACGACAAAGAACTATACAACATTTTCAAAACTCTGCATGAG
GTAATTGATGACGTGGACAAAACAATTCTTAACTTGGGTCAATTTTTGCAGGCAAAAATAAAGGAAAAGA
CAGAACTACACAGCGAAGTTTCTGAAATAATAAACGATTTCAATAGAAATTTGGAATATCTATTAATCTT
TAAAGATATTTCCAATCTGATTGATAGCTTCAAAAATTCCTGTACACAAGATATTCAAACAACTAAGGAA
CTTTGTGAATTTTATGATAATTTTGAAGAAAGCTACGGTAACTTAGTTCTAGAAGCAAAGAGGAGAAAGG
ATGTGGCAAACAGAATGAAAACTATATTGAAAGATTGTGAAAAGCAGTTGCAGAATTTAGATGCTCAGGA
CCAGGAAGAACGTCAGAATTTTATAGCGGAAAATGGAACTTATCTTCCTGAGACAATCTGGCCCGGTAAA
ATTGACGATTTTTCTTCCCTGTACACTTTAAATTACAACGTGAAGAATCCTTAGAAAAAAGGAAAAAAAG
GCTGCAGAGATCTATGAATCGTAGATACTGAAAAACCCCGCAAGTTCACTTCAACTGTGCATCGTGCACC
ATCTCAATTTCTTTCATTTATACATCGTTTTGCCTTCTTTTATGTAACTATACTCCTCTAAGTTTCAATC
TTGGCCATGTAACCTCTGATCTATAGAATTTTTTAAATGACTAGAATTAATGCCCATCTTTTTTTTGGAC
CTAAATTCTTCATGAAAATATATTACGAGGGCTTATTCAGAAGCTTTGGACTTCTTCGCCAGAGGTTTGG
TCAAGTCTCCAATCAAGGTTGTCGGCTTGTCTACCTTGCCAGAAATTTACGAAAAGATGGAAAAGGGTCA
AATCGTTGGTAGATACGTTGTTGACACTTCTAAATAAGCGAATTTCTTATGATTTATGATTTTTATTATT
AAATAAGTTATAAAAAAAATAAGTGTATACAAATTTTAAAGTGACTCTTAGGTTTTAAAACGAAAATTCT
TATTCTTGAGTAACTCTTTCCTGTAGGTCAGGTTGCTTTCTCAGGTATAGCATGAGGTCGCTCTTATTGA
CCACACCTCTACCGGCATGCCGGTCGAAATTCCCCTACCCTATGAACATATTCCATTTTGTAATTTCGTG
TCGTTTCTATTATGAATTTCATTTATAAAGTTTATGTACAAATATCATAAAAAAAGAGAATCTTTTTAAG
CAAGGATTTTCTTAACCTCTTCGGCGACAGCATCACCGACTTCGGTGGTACTGTTGGAACCACCTAAATC
ACCAGTTCTGATACCTGCATCCAAAACCTTTTTAACTGCATCTTCAATGGCCTTACCTTCTTCAGGCAAG
TTCAATGACAATTTCAACATCATTGCAGCAGACAAGATAGTGGCGATAGGGTTGACCTTATTCTTTGGCA
AATCTGGAGCAGAACCGTGGCATGGTTCGTACAAACCAAATGCGGTGTTCTTGTCTGGCAAAGAGGCCAA
GGACGCAGATGGCAACAAACCCAAGGAACCTGGGATAACGGAGGCTTCATCGGAGACGATATCACCAAAC
ATGTTGCTGGTGATTATAATACCATTTAGGTGGGTTGGGTTCCTAACTAGGATCATGGCGGCAGAATCAA
TCAATTGATGTTGAACCTTCAATGTAGGAAATTCGTTCTTGATGGTTTCCTCCACAGTTTTTCTCCATAA
TCTTGAAGAGGCCAAAACATTAGCTTTATCCAAGGACCAAATAGGCAATGGTGGCTCATGTTGTAGGGCC
ATGAAAGCGGCCATTCTTGTGATTCTTTGCACTTCTGGAACGGTGTATTGTTCACTATCCCAAGCGACAC
CATCACCATCGTCTTCCTTTCTCTTACCAAAGTAAATACCTCCCACTAATTCTCTGACAACAACGAAGTC
AGTACCTTTAGCAAATTGTGGCTTGATTGGAGATAAGTCTAAAAGAGAGTCGGATGCAAAGTTACATGGT
CTTAAGTTGGCGTACAATTGAAGTTCTTTACGGATTTTTAGTAAACCTTGTTCAGGTCTAACACTACCTG
TACCCCATTTAGGACCACCCACAGCACCTAACAAAACGGCATCAGCCTTCTTGGAGGCTTCCAGCGCCTC
ATCTGGAAGTGGGACACCTGTAGCTTCGATAGCAGCACCACCAATTAAATGATTTTCGAAATCGAACTTG
ACATTGGAACGAACATCAGAAATAGCTTTAAGAACCTTAATGGCTTCGGCTGTGATTTCTTGACCAACGT
GGTCACCTGGCAAAACGACGATCTTCTTAGGGGCAGACATTAGAATGGTATATCCTTGAAATATATATAT
ATATTGCTGAAATGTAAAAGGTAAGAAAAGTTAGAAAGTAAGACGATTGCTAACCACCTATTGGAAAAAA
CAATAGGTCCTTAAATAATATTGTCAACTTCAAGTATTGTGATGCAAGCATTTAGTCATGAACGCTTCTC
TATTCTATATGAAAAGCCGGTTCCGGCGCTCTCACCTTTCCTTTTTCTCCCAATTTTTCAGTTGAAAAAG
GTATATGCGTCAGGCGACCTCTGAAATTAACAAAAAATTTCCAGTCATCGAATTTGATTCTGTGCGATAG
CGCCCCTGTGTGTTCTCGTTATGTTGAGGAAAAAAATAATGGTTGCTAAGAGATTCGAACTCTTGCATCT
TACGATACCTGAGTATTCCCACAGTTGGGGGATCTCGACTCTAGCTAGAGGATCAATTCGTAATCATGTC
ATAGCTGTTTCCTGTGTGAAATTGTTATCCGCTCACAATTCCACACAACATACGAGCCGGAAGCATAAAG
TGTAAAGCCTGGGGTGCCTAATGAGTGAGCTAACTCACATTAATTGCGTTGCGCTCACTGCCCGCTTTCC
AGTCGGGAAACCTGTCGTGCCAGCTGCATTAATGAATCGGCCAACGCGCGGGGAGAGGCGGTTTGCGTAT
TGGGCGCTCTTCCGCTTCCTCGCTCACTGACTCGCTGCGCTCGGTCGTTCGGCTGCGGCGAGCGGTATCA
GCTCACTCAAAGGCGGTAATACGGTTATCCACAGAATCAGGGGATAACGCAGGAAAGAACATGTGAGCAA
AAGGCCAGCAAAAGGCCAGGAACCGTAAAAAGGCCGCGTTGCTGGCGTTTTTCCATAGGCTCCGCCCCCC
TGACGAGCATCACAAAAATCGACGCTCAAGTCAGAGGTGGCGAAACCCGACAGGACTATAAAGATACCAG
GCGTTTCCCCCTGGAAGCTCCCTCGTGCGCTCTCCTGTTCCGACCCTGCCGCTTACCGGATACCTGTCCG
CCTTTCTCCCTTCGGGAAGCGTGGCGCTTTCTCATAGCTCACGCTGTAGGTATCTCAGTTCGGTGTAGGT
CGTTCGCTCCAAGCTGGGCTGTGTGCACGAACCCCCCGTTCAGCCCGACCGCTGCGCCTTATCCGGTAAC
TATCGTCTTGAGTCCAACCCGGTAAGACACGACTTATCGCCACTGGCAGCAGCCACTGGTAACAGGATTA
GCAGAGCGAGGTATGTAGGCGGTGCTACAGAGTTCTTGAAGTGGTGGCCTAACTACGGCTACACTAGAAG
AACAGTATTTGGTATCTGCGCTCTGCTGAAGCCAGTTACCTTCGGAAAAAGAGTTGGTAGCTCTTGATCC
GGCAAACAAACCACCGCTGGTAGCGGTGGTTTTTTTGTTTGCAAGCAGCAGATTACGCGCAGAAAAAAAG
GATCTCAAGAAGATCCTTTGATCTTTTCTACGGGGTCTGACGCTCAGTGGAACGAAAACTCACGTTAAGG
GATTTTGGTCATGAGATTATCAAAAAGGATCTTCACCTAGATCCTTTTAAATTAAAAATGAAGTTTTAAA
TCAATCTAAAGTATATATGAGTAAACTTGGTCTGACAGTTACCAATGCTTAATCAGTGAGGCACCTATCT
CAGCGATCTGTCTATTTCGTTCATCCATAGTTGCCTGACTCCCCGTCGTGTAGATAACTACGATACGGGA
GGGCTTACCATCTGGCCCCAGTGCTGCAATGATACCGCGAGACCCACGCTCACCGGCTCCAGATTTATCA
GCAATAAACCAGCCAGCCGGAAGGGCCGAGCGCAGAAGTGGTCCTGCAACTTTATCCGCCTCCATCCAGT
CTATTAATTGTTGCCGGGAAGCTAGAGTAAGTAGTTCGCCAGTTAATAGTTTGCGCAACGTTGTTGCCAT
TGCTACAGGCATCGTGGTGTCACGCTCGTCGTTTGGTATGGCTTCATTCAGCTCCGGTTCCCAACGATCA
AGGCGAGTTACATGATCCCCCATGTTGTGCAAAAAAGCGGTTAGCTCCTTCGGTCCTCCGATCGTTGTCA
GAAGTAAGTTGGCCGCAGTGTTATCACTCATGGTTATGGCAGCACTGCATAATTCTCTTACTGTCATGCC
ATCCGTAAGATGCTTTTCTGTGACTGGTGAGTACTCAACCAAGTCATTCTGAGAATAGTGTATGCGGCGA
CCGAGTTGCTCTTGCCCGGCGTCAATACGGGATAATACCGCGCCACATAGCAGAACTTTAAAAGTGCTCA
TCATTGGAAAACGTTCTTCGGGGCGAAAACTCTCAAGGATCTTACCGCTGTTGAGATCCAGTTCGATGTA
ACCCACTCGTGCACCCAACTGATCTTCAGCATCTTTTACTTTCACCAGCGTTTCTGGGTGAGCAAAAACA
GGAAGGCAAAATGCCGCAAAAAAGGGAATAAGGGCGACACGGAAATGTTGAATACTCATACTCTTCCTTT
TTCAATATTATTGAAGCATTTATCAGGGTTATTGTCTCATGAGCGGATACATATTTGAATGTATTTAGAA
AAATAAACAAATAGGGGTTCCGCGCACATTTCCCCGAAAAGTGCCACCTGACGTCTAAGAAACCATTATT
ATCATGACATTAACCTATAAAAATAGGCGTATCACGAGGCCCTTTCGTCTCGCGCGTTTCGGTGATGACG
GTGAAAACCTCTGACACATGCAGCTCCCGGAGACGGTCACAGCTTGTCTGTAAGCGGATGCCGGGAGCAG
ACAAGCCCGTCAGGGCGCGTCAGCGGGTGTTGGCGGGTGTCGGGGCTGGCTTAACTATGCGGCATCAGAG
CAGATTGTACTGAGAGTGCACCATAACGCATTTAAGCATAAACACGCACTATGCCGTTCTTCTCATGTAT
ATATATATACAGGCAACACGCAGATATAGGTGCGACGTGAACAGTGAGCTGTATGTGCGCAGCTCGCGTT
GCATTTTCGGAAGCGCTCGTTTTCGGAAACGCTTTGAAGTTCCTATTCCGAAGTTCCTATTCTCTAGCTA
GAAAGTATAGGAACTTCAGAGCGCTTTTGAAAACCAAAAGCGCTCTGAAGACGCACTTTCAAAAAACCAA
AAACGCACCGGACTGTAACGAGCTACTAAAATATTGCGAATACCGCTTCCACAAACATTGCTCAAAAGTA
TCTCTTTGCTATATATCTCTGTGCTATATCCCTATATAACCTACCCATCCACCTTTCGCTCCTTGAACTT
GCATCTAAACTCGACCTCTACATTTTTTATGTTTATCTCTAGTATTACTCTTTAGACAAAAAAATTGTAG
TAAGAACTATTCATAGAGTGAATCGAAAACAATACGAAAATGTAAACATTTCCTATACGTAGTATATAGA
GACAAAATAGAAGAAACCGTTCATAATTTTCTGACCAATGAAGAATCATCAACGCTATCACTTTCTGTTC
ACAAAGTATGCGCAATCCACATCGGTATAGAATATAATCGGGGATGCCTTTATCTTGAAAAAATGCACCC
GCAGCTTCGCTAGTAATCAGTAAACGCGGGAAGTGGAGTCAGGCTTTTTTTATGGAAGAGAAAATAGACA
CCAAAGTAGCCTTCTTCTAACCTTAACGGACCTACAGTGCAAAAAGTTATCAAGAGACTGCATTATAGAG
CGCACAAAGGAGAAAAAAAGTAATCTAAGATGCTTTGTTAGAAAAATAGCGCTCTCGGGATGCATTTTTG
TAGAACAAAAAAGAAGTATAGATTCTTTGTTGGTAAAATAGCGCTCTCGCGTTGCATTTCTGTTCTGTAA
AAATGCAGCTCAGATTCTTTGTTTGAAAAATTAGCGCTCTCGCGTTGCATTTTTGTTTTACAAAAATGAA
GCACAGATTCTTCGTTGGTAAAATAGCGCTTTCGCGTTGCATTTCTGTTCTGTAAAAATGCAGCTCAGAT
TCTTTGTTTGAAAAATTAGCGCTCTCGCGTTGCATTTTTGTTCTACAAAATGAAGCACAGATGCTTCGTT
GCTTGCATGCAACTTC
